>Addgene plasmid #45270 | pBabe_puro_DEST_Flag_SOX2 | depositor partial sequence | sequence record 63321 | SOX2 3'
AANTTTTAANAAGTTGGGCACATGTGTGAGAGGGGCAGTGTGCCGTTAATGGCCGTGCCGGGCACCGGGC
CGCTCTGGTAGTGCTGGGACATGTGAAGTCTGCTGGGGGCGGCGGGTTCCGGCACCTCGGCGCCGGGGAG
ATACATGCTGATCATGTCCCGGAGGTCCCCGGCCTGGCAGGGCGCCCTGGAGTGGGAGGAAGAGGTAACC
ACAGGGGGGCTGGAGCTGGCCTCGGACTTGACCACCGAACCCATGGAGCCAAGAGCCATGCCAGGGGTGC
CCTGCTGCGAGTAGGACATGCTGTAGGTGGGCGAGCCGTTCATGTAGGTCTGCGAGCTGGTCATGGAGTT
GTACTGCAGGGCGCTCACGTCGTAGCGGTGCATGGGCTGCATCTGCGCTGCGCCGTGCGCATTGAGGCCC
GGGTGCTGCGGGTAGCCCAGCTGGTCCTGCATCATGCTGTAGCTGCCGTTGCTCCAGCCGTTCATGTGCG
CGTAACTGTCCATGCGCTGGTTCACGCCCGCGCCCAGGCCGGCGCCCACCCCGACCCCGCTCGCCATGCT
ATTGCCGCCGGGGGCCAGCAGCCCGCCGGGCAGCGTGTACTTATCCTTCTTCATGAGCGTCTTGGTTTTC
CGCCGGGGCCGGTATTTATAATCCGGGTGCTCCTTCATGTGCAGCGCTCGCAGCCGCTTANCCTCGTCGA
TGAACGGCCGCTTCTCCGTCTCCGACAAAAGTTTCCACTCGGCGCCCANGCGCTTGCTGATCTCCGANTT
GTGCATCTTGGGGTTCTCCTGGGCCATCTTGCGCCGCTGCCCGCGGGANCACACCATGAANGCATTCATG
GGCCGCTTGACGCGGTCCGGGCTGTTTTTCTGGTTGCCNCCGGCCGCCNCCCCNGGTGNAATTGCCGCCN
CCNCCCCCCCAAANTTTGCTGCGGGCCCNGGNGGCTTCANCTCCGTCTCCATCATGNTGTAAATGCCAAN
TTTTTTTGTAAAAACTTGTCAATTNNTTGTCNNCNNCNNN
