>Addgene plasmid #45270 | pBabe_puro_DEST_Flag_SOX2 | depositor partial sequence | sequence record 63322 | SOX2 5'
TCGCGGATCGTGTGGTGGTCGTAGGAATTCATGGACTACAAAGACGATGACGACAAGCAATTGACAAGTT
TGTACAAAAAAGTTGGCATGTACAACATGATGGAGACGGAGCTGAAGCCGCCGGGCCCGCAGCAAACTTC
GGGGGGCGGCGGCGGCAACTCCACCGCGGCGGCGGCCGGCGGCAACCAGAAAAACAGCCCGGACCGCGTC
AAGCGGCCCATGAATGCCTTCATGGTGTGGTCCCGCGGGCAGCGGCGCAAGATGGCCCAGGAGAACCCCA
AGATGCACAACTCGGAGATCAGCAAGCGCCTGGGCGCCGAGTGGAAACTTTTGTCGGAGACGGAGAAGCG
GCCGTTCATCGACGAGGCTAAGCGGCTGCGAGCGCTGCACATGAAGGAGCACCCGGATTATAAATACCGG
CCCCGGCGGAAAACCAAGACGCTCATGAAGAAGGATAAGTACACGCTGCCCGGCGGGCTGCTGGCCCCCG
GCGGCAATAGCATGGCGAGCGGGGTCGGGGTGGGCGCCGGCCTGGGCGCGGGCGTGAACCAGCGCATGGA
CAGTTACGCGCACATGAACGGCTGGAGCAACGGCAGCTACAGCATGATGCAGGACCAGCTGGGCTACCCG
CAGCACCCGGGCCTCAATGCGCACGGCGCAGCGCAGATGCAGCCCATGCACCGCTACGACGTGAGCGCCC
TGCAGTACAACTCCATGACCAGCTCGCAGACCTACATGAACGGCTCGCCCACCTACAGCATGTCCTACTC
GCAGCAGGGCACCCCTGGCATGGCTCTTGGCTCCATGGGTTCGGTGGTCAAGTCCGAGGCCAGCTCCAGC
CCCCCTGTGGTTACCTCTTCCTCCCACTCCAGGGCGCCCTGCCAGGCCGGGGACCTCCNGGACATGATCA
GCATGTATCTCCCCGGGCGCCNANGTGCCGGAACCCGCCGCCCCCAGCANACTTCACATGTNCCANCACT
ACNAAANCGGCCCGGTGCCCNGGCACGGCCATTAACGGCACACTGCCCCTTTTCACACATGTNCCNA
