>Addgene plasmid #45270 | pBabe_puro_DEST_Flag_SOX2 | addgene partial sequence | sequence record 64240 | pBABE5 5'-CTTTATCCAGCCCTCAC-3'
GCCGGATCCCAGTGTGGTGGTACGTAGGAATTCATGGACTACAAAGACGATGACGACAAGCAATTGACAA
GTTTGTACAAAAAAGTTGGCATGTACAACATGATGGAGACGGAGCTGAAGCCGCCGGGCCCGCAGCAAAC
TTCGGGGGGCGGCGGCGGCAACTCCACCGCGGCGGCGGCCGGCGGCAACCAGAAAAACAGCCCGGACCGC
GTCAAGCGGCCCATGAATGCCTTCATGGTGTGGTCCCGCGGGCAGCGGCGCAAGATGGCCCAGGAGAACC
CCAAGATGCACAACTCGGAGATCAGCAAGCGCCTGGGCGCCGAGTGGAAACTTTTGTCGGAGACGGAGAA
GCGGCCGTTCATCGACGAGGCTAAGCGGCTGCGAGCGCTGCACATGAAGGAGCACCCGGATTATAAATAC
CGGCCCCGGCGGAAAACCAAGACGCTCATGAAGAAGGATAAGTACACGCTGCCCGGCGGGCTGCTGGCCC
CCGGCGGCAATAGCATGGCGAGCGGGGTCGGGGTGGGCGCCGGCCTGGGCGCGGGCGTGAACCAGCGCAT
GGACAGTTACGCGCACATGAACGGCTGGAGCAACGGCAGCTACAGCATGATGCAGGACCAGCTGGGCTAC
CCGCAGCACCCGGGCCTCAATGCGCACGGCGCAGCGCAGATGCAGCCCATGCACCGCTACGACGTGAGCG
CCCTGCAGTACAACTCCATGACCAGCTCGCAGACCTACATGAACGGCTCGCCCACCTACAGCATGTCCTA
CTCGCAGCAGGGCACCCCTGGCATGGCTCTTGGCTCCATGGGTTCGGTGGTCAAGTCCGAGGCCAGCTCC
AGCCCCCCTGTGGTTACCTCTTCCTCCCACTCCAGGGCGCCCTG
