[The description below was written by a language model from this plasmid's Addgene catalogue record.]
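Description:
pBabe_puro_DEST_Flag_SOX2 is a retroviral mammalian expression plasmid built on the pBabe-puro-flag-DEST backbone (about 5.1 kb without insert), a Gateway destination version of the pBabe-puro vector. It is maintained in E. coli as a high-copy plasmid under ampicillin selection, and carries a puromycin resistance marker for selecting transduced or transfected mammalian cells. No feature table accompanies the record, so the promoters, origin of replication and viral elements are not itemised. pBabe-type vectors are generally Moloney murine leukaemia virus-derived, with long terminal repeats and a packaging signal flanking the payload. This allows the transcript to be packaged into retroviral particles in a suitable packaging cell line and then stably integrated into dividing target cells, with the 5′ LTR typically driving the inserted gene.

The insert is the human SOX2 open reading frame (listed under its alias MCOPS3, 954 bp), which encodes an SRY-box transcription factor. It was introduced by Gateway recombination, and part of the plasmid derives from a human ORFeome clone collection, which is the likely source of the ORF entry clone. The backbone supplies an N-terminal Flag epitope, so the product is expressed as Flag-SOX2 and can be detected or immunoprecipitated with anti-Flag antibodies. Recombination into a DEST vector normally leaves attB sites flanking the ORF, though the record does not list them.

The construct is suited to stable ectopic expression of tagged SOX2 in mammalian cells. It was deposited with a study that systematically interrogated genes in the 3q26 chromosomal region for cancer driver activity.
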