Addgene plasmid #45270: pBabe_puro_DEST_Flag_SOX2
Depositing lab: William Hahn. Depositing organization: Dana-Farber Cancer Institute. Publication: Systematic interrogation of 3q26 identifies TLOC1 and SKIL as cancer drivers. Hagerstrand D, Tong A, Schumacher SE, Ilic N, Shen RR, Cheung HW, Vazquez F, Shrestha Y, Kim SY, Giacomelli AO, Rosenbluh J, Schinzel AC, Spardy NA, Barbie DA, Mermel CH, Weir BA, Garraway LA, Tamayo P, Mesirov JP, Beroukhim R, Hahn WC. Cancer Discov. 2013 Jun 13. [Epub ahead of print] 10.1158/2159-8290.CD-12-0592 PubMed 23764425.
Backbone
  Vector backbone: pBabe-puro-flag-DEST
  Backbone size w/o insert (bp): 5100
  Vector type: Mammalian Expression, Retroviral
  Selectable markers: Puromycin
Growth in bacteria
  Bacterial resistance: Ampicillin, 100 μg/mL
  Growth temperature: 37°C
  Growth strain: DH5alpha
  Copy number: High Copy
Gene/Insert
  Gene/Insert name: MCOPS3
  Species: H. sapiens (human)
  Insert size (bp): 954
  Entrez Gene: SOX2 (a.k.a. ANOP3, MCOPS3)
  Tag / fusion protein: Flag (N terminal on backbone)
  Cloning method: Gateway Cloning
  Sequencing primers: 5′ pBabe 5'; 3′ pBabe 3'
Resource information
  A portion of this plasmid was derived from a plasmid made by: THE CCSB HUMAN ORFEOME COLLECTION
Terms and licenses: Academic/Nonprofit Terms; Industry Terms: Not Available to Industry
How to cite: pBabe_puro_DEST_Flag_SOX2 was a gift from William Hahn (Addgene plasmid # 45270 ; http://n2t.net/addgene:45270 ; RRID:Addgene_45270)
